>Addgene plasmid #148196 | pnEK-NvH-DmeIF4E-I96AI112A_Z | depositor full sequence | sequence record 290644 | Full Sequence
TGGCGAATGGG
[124 nt withheld, positions 12-135]
C
[91 nt withheld, positions 137-227]
A
[49 nt withheld, positions 229-277]
CCTTTGACGTTGGAGTCCACGTTCTTT
[37 nt withheld, positions 305-341]
ACCCTATCTCGGTCTATTCTTTTGATTTATAAGGGATTTTGCCGATTTCGGCCTATTGGTTAAAAAATGA
GCTGATTTAACAAAAATTTAACGCGAATTTTAACAAAATATTAACGTTTACAATTTCAGGTGGCACTTTT
CGGGGAAATGTGCGCGGAACCCCTATTTGTTTATTTTTCTAAATACATTCAAATATGTATCCGCTCATGA
ATTAATTCTTAGAAAAACTCATCGAGCATCAAATGAAACTGCAATTTATTCATATCAGGATTATCAATAC
CATATTTTTGAAAAAGCCGTTTCTGTAATGAAGGAGAAAACTCACCGAGGCAGTTCCATAGGATGGCAAG
ATCCTGGTATCGGTCTGCGATTCCGACTCGTCCAACATCAATACAACCTATTAATTTCCCCTCGTCAAAA
ATAAGGTTATCAAGTGAGAAATCACCATGAGTGACGACTGAATCCGGTGAGAATGGCAAAAGTTTATGCA
TTTCTTTCCAGACTTGTTCAACAGGCCAGCCATTACGCTCGTCATCAAAATCACTCGCATCAACCAAACC
GTTATTCATTCGTGATTGCGCCTGAGCGAGACGAAATACGCGATCGCTGTTAAAAGGACAATTACAAACA
GGAATCGAATGCAACCGGCGCAGGAACACTGCCAGCGCATCAACAATATTTTCACCTGAATCAGGATATT
CTTCTAATACCTGGAATGCTGTTTTCCCGGGGATCGCAGTGGTGAGTAACCATGCATCATCAGGAGTACG
GATAAAATGCTTGATGGTCGGAAGAGGCATAAATTCCGTCAGCCAGTTTAGTCTGACCATCTCATCTGTA
ACATCATTGGCAACGCTACCTTTGCCATGTTTCAGAAACAACTCTGGCGCATCGGGCTTCCCATACAATC
GATAGATTGTCGCACCTGATTGCCCGACATTATCGCGAGCCCATTTATACCCATATAAATCAGCATCCAT
GTTGGAATTTAATCGCGGCCTAGAGCAAGACGTTTCCCGTTGAATATGGCTCATAACACCCCTTGTATTA
CTGTTTATGTAAGCAGACAGTTTTATTGTTCATGACCAAAATCCCTTAACGTGAGTTTTCGTTCCACTGA
GCGTCAGACCCCGTAGAAAAGATCAAAGGATCTTCTTGAGATCCTTTTTTTCTGCGCGTAATCTGCTGCT
TGCAAACAAAAAAACCACCGCTACCAGCGGTGGTTTGTTTGCCGGATCAAGAGCTACCAACTCTTTTTCC
GAAGGTAACTGGCTTCAGCAGAGCGCAGATACCAAATACTGTCCTTCTAGTGTAGCCGTAGTTAGGCCAC
CACTTCAAGAACTCTGTAGCACCGCCTACATACCTCGCTCTGCTAATCCTGTTACCAGTGGCTGCTGCCA
GTGGCGATAAGTCGTGTCTTACCGGGTTGGACTCAAGACGATAGTTACCGGATAAGGCGCAGCGGTCGGG
CTGAACGGGGGGTTCGTGCACACAGCCCAGCTTGGAGCGAACGACCTACACCGAACTGAGATACCTACAG
CGTGAGCTATGAGAAAGCGCCACGCTTCCCGAAGGGAGAAAGGCGGACAGGTATCCGGTAAGCGGCAGGG
TCGGAACAGGAGAGCGCACGAGGGAGCTTCCAGGGGGAAACGCCTGGTATCTTTATAGTCCTGTCGGGTT
TCGCCACCTCTGACTTGAGCGTCGATTTTTGTGATGCTCGTCAGGGGGGCGGAGCCTATGGAAAAACGCC
AGCAACGCGGCCTTTTTACGGTTCCTGGCCTTTTGCTGGCCTTTTGCTCACATGTTCTTTCCTGCGTTAT
CCCCTGATTCTGTGGATAACCGTATTACCGCCTTTGAGTGAGCTGATACCGCTCGCCGCAGCCGAACGAC
CGAGCGCAGCGAGTCAGTGAGCGAGGAAGCGGAAGAGCGCCTGATGCGGTATTTTCTCCTTACGCATCTG
TGCGGTATTTCACACCGCATATATGGTGCACTCTCAGTACAATCTGCTCTGATGCCGCATAGTTAAGCCA
GTATACACTCCGCTATCGCTACGTGACTGGGTCATGGCTGCGCCCCGACACCCGCCAACACCCGCTGACG
CGCCCTGACGGGCTTGTCTGCTCCCGGCATCCGCTTACAGACAAGCTGTGACCGTCTCCGGGAGCTGCAT
GTGTCAGAGGTTTTCACCGTCATCACCGAAACGCGCGAGGCAGCTGCGGTAAAGCTCATCAGCGTGGTCG
TGAAGCGATTCACAGATGTCTGCCTGTTCATCCGCGTCCAGCTCGTTGAGTTTCTCCAGAAGCGTTAATG
TCTGGCTTCTGATAAAGCGGGCCATGTTAAGGGCGGTTTTTTCCTGTTTGGTCACTGATGCCTCCGTGTA
AGGGGGATTTCTGTTCATGGGGGTAATGATACCGATGAAACGAGAGAGGATGCTCACGATACGGGTTACT
GATGATGAACATGCCCGGTTACTGGAACGTTGTGAGGGTAAACAACTGGCGGTATGGATGCGGCGGGACC
AGAGAAAAATCACTCAGGGTCAATGCCAGCGCTTCGTTAATACAGATGTAGGTGTTCCACAGGGTAGCCA
GCAGCATCCTGCGATGCAGATCCGGAACATAATGGTGCAGGGCGCTGACTTCCGCGTTTCCAGACTTTAC
GAAACACGGAAACCGAAGACCATTCATGTTGTTGCTCAGGTCGCAGACGTTTTGCAGCAGCAGTCGCTTC
ACGTTCGCTCGCGTATCGGTGATTCATTCTGCTAACCAGTAAGGCAACCCCGCCAGCCTAGCCGGGTCCT
CAACGACAGGAGCACGATCATGCGCACCCGTGGGGCCGCCATGCCGGCGATAATGGCCTGCTTCTCGCCG
AAACGTTTGGTGGCGGGACCAGTGACGAAGGCTTGAGCGAGGGCGTGCAAGATTCCGAATACCGCAAGCG
ACAGGCCGATCATCGTCGCGCTCCAGCGAAAGCGGTCCTCGCCGAAAATGACCCAGAGCGCTGCCGGCAC
CTGTCCTACGAGTTGCATGATAAAGAAGACAGTCATAAGTGCGGCGACGATAGTCATGCCCCGCGCCCAC
CGGAAGGAGCTGACTGGGTTGAAGGCTCTCAAGGGCATCGGTCGAGATCCCGGTGCCTAATGAGTGAGCT
AACTTACATTAATTGCGTTGCGCTCACTGCCCGCTTTCCAGTCGGGAAACCTGTCGTGCCAGCTGCATTA
ATGAATCGGCCAACGCGCGGGGAGAGGCGGTTTGCGTATTGGGCGCCAGGGTGGTTTTTCTTTTCACCAG
TGAGACGGGCAACAGCTGATTGCCCTTCACCGCCTGGCCCTGAGAGAGTTGCAGCAAGCGGTCCACGCTG
GTTTGCCCCAGCAGGCGAAAATCCTGTTTGATGGTGGTTAACGGCGGGATATAACATGAGCTGTCTTCGG
TATCGTCGTATCCCACTACCGAGATATCCGCACCAACGCGCAGCCCGGACTCGGTAATGGCGCGCATTGC
GCCCAGCGCCATCTGATCGTTGGCAACCAGCATCGCAGTGGGAACGATGCCCTCATTCAGCATTTGCATG
GTTTGTTGAAAACCGGACATGGCACTCCAGTCGCCTTCCCGTTCCGCTATCGGCTGAATTTGATTGCGAG
TGAGATATTTATGCCAGCCAGCCAGACGCAGACGCGCCGAGACAGAACTTAATGGGCCCGCTAACAGCGC
GATTTGCTGGTGACCCAATGCGACCAGATGCTCCACGCCCAGTCGCGTACCGTCTTCATGGGAGAAAATA
ATACTGTTGATGGGTGTCTGGTCAGAGACATCAAGAAATAACGCCGGAACATTAGTGCAGGCAGCTTCCA
CAGCAATGGCATCCTGGTCATCCAGCGGATAGTTAATGATCAGCCCACTGACGCGTTGCGCGAGAAGATT
GTGCACCGCCGCTTTACAGGCTTCGACGCCGCTTCGTTCTACCATCGACACCACCACGCTGGCACCCAGT
TGATCGGCGCGAGATTTAATCGCCGCGACAATTTGCGACGGCGCGTGCAGGGCCAGACTGGAGGTGGCAA
CGCCAATCAGCAACGACTGTTTGCCCGCCAGTTGTTGTGCCACGCGGTTGGGAATGTAATTCAGCTCCGC
CATCGCCGCTTCCACTTTTTCCCGCGTTTTCGCAGAAACGTGGCTGGCCTGGTTCACCACGCGGGAAACG
GTCTGATAAGAGACACCGGCATACTCTGCGACATCGTATAACGTTACTGGTTTCACATTCACCACCCTGA
ATTGACTCTCTTCCGGGCGCTATCATGCCATACCGCGAAAGGTTTTGCGCCATTCGATGGTGTCCGGGAT
CTCGACGCTCTCCCTTATGCGACTCCTGCATTAGGAAGCAGCCCAGTAGTAGGTTGAGGCCGTTGAGCAC
CGCCGCCGCAAGGAATGGTGCATGCAAGGAGATGGCGCCCAACAGTCCCCCGGCCACGGGGCCTGCCACC
ATACCCACGCCGAAACAAGCGCTCATGAGCCCGAAGTGGCGAGCCCGATCTTCCCCATCGGTGATGTCGG
CGATATAGGCGCCAGCAACCGCACCTGTGGCGCCGGTGATGCCGGCCACGATGCGTCCGGCGTAGAGGAT
CGAGATCTCGATCCCGCGAAATTAATACGACTCACTATAGGGGAATTGTGAGCGGATAACAATTCCCCAC
TAGTAATAATTTTGTTTAACTTTAAGAAGGAGATATACCATGGGCAGCAGCCATCATCATCATCATCACG
ATTACGATATCCCAACGACCGAAAACCTTTACTTCCAGGGCCATATGGTAGTGTTGGAGACGGAGAAGAC
CAGCGCCCCCAGCACCGAGCAGGGTCGTCCGGAACCACCAACTTCGGCTGCAGCGCCCGCCGAGGCTAAG
GATGTCAAGCCCAAGGAGGACCCACAGGAGACTGGTGAACCAGCAGGCAACACTGCAACCACTACTGCTC
CTGCCGGCGACGATGCTGTGCGCACCGAGCATTTATACAAACACCCGCTCATGAATGTCTGGACGCTGTG
GTACCTTGAAAACGATCGGTCCAAGTCCTGGGAGGACATGCAAAACGAGGCCACCAGCTTCGATACCGTC
GAGGACTTCTGGAGCCTATACAACCACGCCAAGCCCCCATCAGAGATCAAGCTGGGTAGTGACTACTCGC
TATTCAAGAAGAACATTCGTCCCATGTGGGAGGATGCAGCCAACAAACAGGGCGGTCGTTGGGTAATTAC
CCTTAACAAAAGCTCCAAGACCGATCTGGATAACCTATGGCTCGATGTGCTGCTCTGCCTGATTGGTGAG
GCCTTCGATCACTCCGATCAGATCTGCGGCGCTGTTATAAACATTCGCGGCAAGAGCAACAAGATATCCA
TCTGGACTGCCGACGGAAACAACGAGGAAGCTGCCCTTGAGATTGGTCACAAGCTGCGCGATGCCTTGCG
TCTGGGACGCAACAACTCGCTGCAGTATCAGTTGCACAAGGACACGATGGTCAAGCAGGGCTCCAACGTG
AAATCGATCTACACTTTGTAGTAAGGATCCTAAAGCTGCTAACAAAGCCCGAAAGGAAGCTGAGTTGGCT
GCTGCCACCGCTGAGCAATAACTAGCATAACCCCTTGGGGCCTCTAAACGGGTCTTGAGGGGTTTTTTGC
TGAAAGGAGGAACTATATCCGGAT
Features (pLannotate 1.2.2; 19 found; start..end, strand, type, name):
     12..467     +  rep_origin     f1 ori (sequence partly withheld): f1 bacteriophage origin of replication; arrow indicates direction of (+) strand synthesis
    494..551     +  promoter       AmpR promoter (fragment): bla
    560..1375    -  CDS            KanR: aminoglycoside phosphotransferase; aph(3')-Ia; confers resistance to kanamycin in bacteria or G418 (Geneticin®) in eukaryotes
   1497..2085    +  rep_origin     ori: high-copy-number ColE1/pMB1/pBR322/pUC origin of replication
   2271..2413    -  misc_feature   bom: basis of mobility region from pBR322
   2515..2706    -  CDS            rop: Rop protein, which maintains plasmids at low copy number; rop
   2723..3103    +  CDS            YPB1_ECOLX: Protein predicted: Swiss-Prot protein existence level 4. From Escherichia coli.
   3175..3466    -  CDS            TcR (fragment): tetracycline efflux protein; tet; confers resistance to tetracycline
   3481..3502    -  protein_bind   CAP binding site: CAP binding activates transcription in the presence of cAMP. E. coli catabolite activator protein
   3515..4597    -  CDS            lacI: lac repressor; lacI; The lac repressor binds to the lac operator to inhibit transcription in E. coli. This inhibition can be relieved by adding lactose or isopropyl-β-D-thiogalactopyranoside (IPTG).
   4598..4675    -  promoter       lacI promoter: lacI
   4683..4962    -  CDS            TcR (fragment): tetracycline efflux protein; tet; confers resistance to tetracycline
   4984..5002    +  promoter       T7 promoter: promoter for bacteriophage T7 RNA polymerase
   5003..5027    +  protein_bind   lac operator: The lac repressor binds to the lac operator to inhibit transcription in E. coli. This inhibition can be relieved by adding lactose or isopropyl-β-D-thiogalactopyranoside (IPTG). lac repressor encoded by lacI
   5042..5064    +  RBS            RBS: efficient ribosome binding site from bacteriophage T7 gene 10 (Olins and Rangwala, 1989)
   5083..5099    +  CDS            capTEV™ (fragment): composite tag for in vivo biotinylation, TEV protease cleavage, and 6xHis tagging
   5167..5889    +  CDS            eIF4E1 (fragment): IF4E_DROME - Also known as eIF-4E From Drosophila melanogaster (Fruit fly).
   5906..5955    +  CDS            SET1 (fragment): solubility-enhancement tag derived from T7 phage gene 10B
   5963..6010    +  terminator     T7 terminator: transcription terminator for bacteriophage T7 RNA polymerase
