[The description below was written by a language model from this plasmid's Addgene catalogue record and pLannotate feature annotations shown in this document.]
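Description:
pnEK-NvH-DmeIF4E-I96AI112A_Z is a 6,035-nt bacterial expression plasmid for producing a mutant form of the Drosophila melanogaster cap-binding translation initiation factor eIF4E in E. coli. The catalogue lists the backbone as unknown, but the annotated features show a pET-like layout. These include a ColE1/pMB1-type origin with the bom mobility region and the rop gene, which is consistent with the recorded low copy number. There is also an f1 phage origin, a kanamycin resistance gene (aph(3')-Ia) for selection, and a lacI repressor gene under its own promoter. Short tetracycline-resistance fragments and a CAP binding site appear to be non-functional remnants of the parental vector.

The expression cassette consists of a T7 promoter followed by a lac operator and the T7 gene 10 ribosome binding site, so transcription depends on T7 RNA polymerase and is inducible with IPTG through release of the lac repressor. It ends at a T7 terminator. Just upstream of the eIF4E coding region, the annotation detects a short fragment matching a composite His/TEV-type tag. This suggests an N-terminal affinity tag, possibly with a protease cleavage site, although the record does not describe the tag explicitly. The small hit to a T7 gene 10-derived sequence after the insert is probably vector-derived sequence rather than a functional fusion.

The insert name indicates I96A and I112A substitutions, and the record notes three silent changes relative to the reference transcript. The associated study examined how 4E-BPs use non-canonical binding motifs and a lateral surface of eIF4E to repress translation. The plasmid therefore most likely supplies recombinant mutant protein for binding or structural experiments, though the record states only bacterial expression as its purpose.
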