Addgene plasmid #148196: pnEK-NvH-DmeIF4E-I96AI112A_Z
Purpose: Bacterial Expression of DmeIF4E-I96AI112A
Depositing lab: Elisa Izaurralde. Depositing organization: Max Planck Institute for Developmental Biology. Publication: 4E-BPs require non-canonical 4E-binding motifs and a lateral surface of eIF4E to repress translation. Igreja C, Peter D, Weiler C, Izaurralde E. Nat Commun. 2014 Sep 2;5:4790. doi: 10.1038/ncomms5790. PubMed 25179781.
Backbone
  Vector backbone: Unknown
  Vector type: Bacterial Expression
Growth in bacteria
  Bacterial resistance: Kanamycin, 50 μg/mL
  Growth temperature: 37°C
  Growth strain: DH5alpha
  Copy number: Low Copy
Gene/Insert
  Gene/Insert name: DmeIF4E-I96AI112A
  Species: D. melanogaster (fly)
  Mutation: 3 silent mutations compared to the sequence given by NCBI:NM_168333.1
  Cloning method: Unknown
Terms and licenses: Academic/Nonprofit Terms; Industry Terms: Not Available to Industry
Depositor comments: Plasmids from this collection were made available to the research community and donated after the lab closed. Please note that the sequence provided by the depositing laboratory may be theoretical/predicted or based on Sanger sequencing results. There may be discrepancies between sequencing results obtained by Addgene and the depositor sequence. If an Addgene verified sequence is not available, please contact before placing your order to request that our lab fully sequence the plasmid.
How to cite: pnEK-NvH-DmeIF4E-I96AI112A_Z was a gift from Elisa Izaurralde (Addgene plasmid # 148196 ; http://n2t.net/addgene:148196 ; RRID:Addgene_148196)
